>Addgene plasmid #112561 | pExp-Bla | addgene full sequence | sequence record 217226 | Addgene NGS Result
TAATACGACTCACTATAGGGAATTGTGAGCGGATAACAATTCCTCTAGAAATAATTTTGTTTAACTTTAA
GAAGGAGATATATCCATGAATCACCATCACCATCACCATCACCATTCTGGCACTAGTGGCGACGATGCCA
GCGACCGCCAGACGCGTGAAGTGCTGGACCCGATCGTCGCGAGCCTGATGGAAGCCCAGCAAATCCCGGG
TATGGCGATTGCGCTGGTTCGTCCAGAGGGTACTACGATCAGCCACTACGGTGCGGCGGATCGTGAGACT
GGTACGCCGGTTGACGACGATACCCTGTTTGAGATTGGCAGCCTGAGCAAAACGCTGACCGCGACCCTGG
CTTCCCTGGCGGAAGTCGAAGGCAAACTGGACTTCGATGCCCCGGTGAGCCGCTATCTGCCGGAGCTGGA
AGGTAGCGCGTTCGACGATATCTCCGGTCTGAATCTGGGCACCCACACGGGTGGCGGTCTGCCGTTGTTC
GTTCCGGACGAGGTTACCGATCGTGCATCTCTGATGGCATGGTACCGCGAATGGCAACCGACCGAGCCAA
TCGGTGAGAGCCGCACCTACAGCAATCTGGGTATTGGTTTGCTGGGTTTGGAAACGGCAGCTTCGCTGGA
CGGCGAGTTTGTGCCGACCATGCGTGCCAAGGTGCTGGCACCGCTGGGTATGCAAGATACCTGGTACGAT
GTCCCAGAAGCCCGCATGGCCGACTACGCGATGGGTGAGGATAAAGACGGCCAGCCGACGCGTGTGAGCC
CGGGTGTTCTGGATGACGAGGCATACGGCATTAAGACCACCGCTGCGGACCTGGCGAAACTGGTCCGTGC
CAATCTGCATCTGGCGGATGTTGATGCGGAGCTGCAGCAGGCAATCGATGCGACCCGCCAGGGCCATTAC
CGTGTCGGTGACATGACGCAAGCTCTGATCTGGGAACAATATAGCCTGCCTGTTGCACCGGAAACCCTGC
GTGCGGGCAACGGCTACGACATGATTTTGGAGCCGAATGCGGCAGAGGCGCTGGAACCGCCTCAATCCCC
GCGTGATGACGTGTGGGTCAACAAAACGGGCAGCACCAACGGTTTTGGTGGTTATATCGTCATGCTGCCG
GGTAAGCACACCGGCCTGGTGATGCTGGCAAACAAGAATTATCCGAACGACGCGCGTGTTGAGGCCGCAT
ATCGCATTCTGAGCGGCCTGGGCGCGATTGATGTTCCGAGCGGTACCGAAAACCTGTACTTCCAGTGAGA
CCTTAATTAACTCGAGCGCATGGAGCCACCCGCAGTTCGAAAAATAAGCTTGAGTATTCTATAGTGTCAC
CTAAATCCCAGCTTGATCCGGCTGCTAACAAAGCCCGAAAGGAAGCTGAGTTGGCTGCTGCCACCGCTGA
GCAATAACTAGCATAACCCCTTGGGGCCTCTAAACGGGTCTTGAGGGGTTTTTTGCTGAAAGGAGGAACT
ATATCCGGATAACCTGGCGTAATAGCGAAGAGGCCCGCACCGATCGCCCTTCCCAACAGTTGCGCAGCCT
GAATGGCGAATGGAAATTGTAAGCGTTAATATTTTGTTAAAATTCGCGTTAAATTTTTGTTAAATCAGCT
CATTTTTTAACCAATAGGCCGAAATCGGCAAAATCCCTTATAAATCAAAAGAATAGACCGAGATAGGGT
[37 nt withheld, positions 1680-1716]
AAAGAACGTGGACTCCAACGTCAAAGG
[32 nt withheld, positions 1744-1775]
AGCTTGCATGCCTGCAGGTCGGAAGCATAAAGTGTAAAGCCTGGGGTGCCTAATGAGTGAGCTAACTTAC
ATTAATTGCGTTGCGCTCACTGCCCGCTTTCCAGTCGGGAAACCTGTCGTGCCAGCTGCATTAATGAATC
GGCCAACGCGCGGGGAGAGGCGGTTTGCGTATTGGGCGCCAGGGTGGTTTTTCTTTTCACCAGTGAGACG
GGCAACAGCTGATTGCCCTTCACCGCCTGGCCCTGAGAGAGTTGCAGCAAGCGGTCCACGCTGGTTTGCC
CCAGCAGGCGAAAATCCTGTTTGATGGTGGTTAACGGCGGGATATAACATGAGCTGTCTTCGGTATCGTC
GTATCCCACTACCGAGATATCCGCACCAACGCGCAGCCCGGACTCGGTAATGGCGCGCATTGCGCCCAGC
GCCATCTGATCGTTGGCAACCAGCATCGCAGTGGGAACGATGCCCTCATTCAGCATTTGCATGGTTTGTT
GAAAACCGGACATGGCACTCCAGTCGCCTTCCCGTTCCGCTATCGGCTGAATTTGATTGCGAGTGAGATA
TTTATGCCAGCCAGCCAGACGCAGACGCGCCGAGACAGAACTTAATGGGCCCGCTAACAGCGCGATTTGC
TGGTGACCCAATGCGACCAGATGCTCCACGCCCAGTCGCGTACCGTCTTCATGGGAGAAAATAATACTGT
TGATGGGTGTCTGGTCAGAGACATCAAGAAATAACGCCGGAACATTAGTGCAGGCAGCTTCCACAGCAAT
GGCATCCTGGTCATCCAGCGGATAGTTAATGATCAGCCCACTGACGCGTTGCGCGAGAAGATTGTGCACC
GCCGCTTTACAGGCTTCGACGCCGCTTCGTTCTACCATCGACACCACCACGCTGGCACCCAGTTGATCGG
CGCGAGATTTAATCGCCGCGACAATTTGCGACGGCGCGTGCAGGGCCAGACTGGAGGTGGCAACGCCAAT
CAGCAACGACTGTTTGCCCGCCAGTTGTTGTGCCACGCGGTTGGGAATGTAATTCAGCTCCGCCATCGCC
GCTTCCACTTTTTCCCGCGTTTTCGCAGAAACGTGGCTGGCCTGGTTCACCACGCGGGAAACGGTCTGAT
AAGAGACACCGGCATACTCTGCGACATCGTATAACGTTACTGGTTTCACATTCACCACCCTGAATTGACT
CTCTTCCGGGCGCTATCATGCCATACCGCGAAAGGTTTTGCACCATTCGATGGTGTCGGCGAGCTCGAAT
TGTGAACCATCACCCT
[91 nt withheld, positions 3052-3142]
G
[124 nt withheld, positions 3144-3267]
CCTGATGCGGTATTTTCTCCTTACGCATCTGTGCGGTATTTCACACCGCATATGGTGCACTCTCAGTACA
ATCTGCTCTGATGCCGCATAGTTAAGCCAGCCCCGACACCCGCCAACACCCGCTGACGCGCCCTGACGGG
CTTGTCTGCTCCCGGCATCCGCTTACAGACAAGCTGTGACCGTCTCCGGGAGCTGCATGTGTCAGAGGTT
TTCACCGTCATCACCGAAACGCGCGAGACGAAAGGGCCTCGTGATACGCCTATTTTTATAGGTTAATGTC
ATGATAATAATGGTTTCTTAGACGTCAGGTGGCACTTTTCGGGGAAATGTGCGCGGAACCCCTATTTGTT
TATTTTTCTAAATACATTCAAATATGTATCCGCTCATGAGACAATAACCCTGATAAATGCTTCAATAATA
TTGAAAAAGGAAGAGTATGAGTATTCAACATTTCCGTGTCGCCCTTATTCCCTTTTTTGCGGCATTTTGC
CTTCCTGTTTTTGCTCACCCAGAAACGCTGGTGAAAGTAAAAGATGCTGAAGATCAGTTGGGTGCACGAG
TGGGTTACATCGAACTGGATCTCAACAGCGGTAAGATCCTTGAGAGTTTTCGCCCCGAAGAACGTTTTCC
AATGATGAGCACTTTTAAAGTTCTGCTATGTGGCGCGGTATTATCCCGTATTGACGCCGGGCAAGAGCAA
CTCGGTCGCCGCATACACTATTCTCAGAATGACTTGGTTGAGTACTCACCAGTCACAGAAAAGCATCTTA
CGGATGGCATGACAGTAAGAGAATTATGCAGTGCTGCCATAACCATGAGTGATAACACTGCGGCCAACTT
ACTTCTGACAACGATCGGAGGACCGAAGGAGCTAACCGCTTTTTTGCACAACATGGGGGATCATGTAACT
CGCCTTGATCGTTGGGAACCGGAGCTGAATGAAGCCATACCAAACGACGAGCGTGACACCACGATGCCTG
TAGCAATGGCAACAACGTTGCGCAAACTATTAACTGGCGAACTACTTACTCTAGCTTCCCGGCAACAATT
AATAGACTGGATGGAGGCGGATAAAGTTGCAGGACCACTTCTGCGCTCGGCCCTTCCGGCTGGCTGGTTT
ATTGCTGATAAATCTGGAGCCGGTGAGCGTGGTTCTCGCGGTATCATTGCAGCACTGGGGCCAGATGGTA
AGCCCTCCCGTATCGTAGTTATCTACACGACGGGGAGTCAGGCAACTATGGATGAACGAAATAGACAGAT
CGCTGAGATAGGTGCCTCACTGATTAAGCATTGGTAACTGTCAGACCAAGTTTACTCATATATACTTTAG
ATTGATTTAAAACTTCATTTTTAATTTAAAAGGATCTAGGTGAAGATCCTTTTTGATAATCTCATGACCA
AAATCCCTTAACGTGAGTTTTCGTTCCACTGAGCGTCAGACCCCGTAGAAAAGATCAAAGGATCTTCTTG
AGATCCTTTTTTTCTGCGCGTAATCTGCTGCTTGCAAACAAAAAAACCACCGCTACCAGCGGTGGTTTGT
TTGCCGGATCAAGAGCTACCAACTCTTTTTCCGAAGGTAACTGGCTTCAGCAGAGCGCAGATACCAAATA
CTGTTCTTCTAGTGTAGCCGTAGTTAGGCCACCACTTCAAGAACTCTGTAGCACCGCCTACATACCTCGC
TCTGCTAATCCTGTTACCAGTGGCTGCTGCCAGTGGCGATAAGTCGTGTCTTACCGGGTTGGACTCAAGA
CGATAGTTACCGGATAAGGCGCAGCGGTCGGGCTGAACGGGGGGTTCGTGCACACAGCCCAGCTTGGAGC
GAACGACCTACACCGAACTGAGATACCTACAGCGTGAGCTATGAGAAAGCGCCACGCTTCCCGAAGGGAG
AAAGGCGGACAGGTATCCGGTAAGCGGCAGGGTCGGAACAGGAGAGCGCACGAGGGAGCTTCCAGGGGGA
AACGCCTGGTATCTTTATAGTCCTGTCGGGTTTCGCCACCTCTGACTTGAGCGTCGATTTTTGTGATGCT
CGTCAGGGGGGCGGAGCCTATGGAAAAACGCCAGCAACGCGGCCTTTTTACGGTTCCTGGCCTTTTGCTG
GCCTTTTGCTCACATGTTCTTTCCTGCGTTATCCCCTGATTCTGTGGATAACCGTATTACCGCCTTTGAG
TGAGCTGATACCGCTCGCCGCAGCCGAACGACCGAGCGCAGCGAGTCAGTGAGCGAGGAAGCGGAAGAGC
GCCCAATACGCAAACCGCCTCTCCCCGCGCGTTGGCCGATTCATTAATGCAGCTGAT
Features (pLannotate 1.2.2; 23 found; start..end, strand, type, name):
      1..19      +  promoter       T7 promoter: promoter for bacteriophage T7 RNA polymerase
     19..43      +  protein_bind   lac operator: The lac repressor binds to the lac operator to inhibit transcription in E. coli. This inhibition can be relieved by adding lactose or isopropyl-β-D-thiogalactopyranoside (IPTG). lac repressor encoded by lacI
     56..78      +  RBS            RBS: efficient ribosome binding site from bacteriophage T7 gene 10 (Olins and Rangwala, 1989)
     92..115     +  CDS            8xHis: 8xHis affinity tag
   1238..1255    +  CDS            TEV site (fragment): tobacco etch virus (TEV) protease recognition and cleavage site
   1281..1303    +  CDS            Strep-Tag II (fragment): peptide that binds Strep-Tactin®, an engineered form of streptavidin
   1318..1336    -  promoter       SP6 promoter: promoter for bacteriophage SP6 RNA polymerase
   1351..1400    +  CDS            SET1 (fragment): solubility-enhancement tag derived from T7 phage gene 10B
   1408..1455    +  terminator     T7 terminator: transcription terminator for bacteriophage T7 RNA polymerase
   1484..1550    +  CDS            lacZα (fragment): LacZα fragment of β-galactosidase; lacZ fragment
   1554..1775    -  rep_origin     M13 ori (fragment) (sequence partly withheld): M13 bacteriophage origin of replication; arrow indicates direction of (+) strand synthesis
   1776..1796    -  misc_feature   MCS (fragment): pUC18/19 multiple cloning site
   1795..1813    -  promoter       lac UV5 promoter (fragment): E. coli lac promoter with an "up" mutation
   1828..1849    -  protein_bind   CAP binding site: CAP binding activates transcription in the presence of cAMP. E. coli catabolite activator protein
   1862..2944    -  CDS            lacI: lac repressor; lacI; The lac repressor binds to the lac operator to inhibit transcription in E. coli. This inhibition can be relieved by adding lactose or isopropyl-β-D-thiogalactopyranoside (IPTG).
   2945..3022    -  promoter       lacIq promoter: lacI (mutant); In the lacIq allele, a single base change in the promoter boosts expression of the lacI gene about 10-fold.
   3037..3267    -  rep_origin     f1 ori (fragment) (sequence partly withheld): f1 bacteriophage origin of replication; arrow indicates direction of (+) strand synthesis
   3268..3367    -  misc_feature   bom (fragment): basis of mobility region from pBR322
   3469..3504    -  CDS            rop (fragment): Rop protein, which maintains plasmids at low copy number; rop
   3599..3703    +  promoter       AmpR promoter: bla
   3704..4564    +  CDS            AmpR: β-lactamase; bla; confers resistance to ampicillin, carbenicillin, and related antibiotics
   4735..5323    +  rep_origin     ori: high-copy-number ColE1/pMB1/pBR322/pUC origin of replication
   5506..5562    +  CDS            lacI (fragment): lac repressor; lacI; The lac repressor binds to the lac operator to inhibit transcription in E. coli. This inhibition can be relieved by adding lactose or isopropyl-β-D-thiogalactopyranoside (IPTG).
