[The description below was written by a language model from this plasmid's Addgene catalogue record and pLannotate feature annotations shown in this document.]
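Description:
pExp-Bla is an empty bacterial expression backbone derived from pOP2S, designed for producing recombinant proteins in E. coli as cleavable fusions to a solubility or expression partner. It is a 5,564 nt high-copy plasmid that replicates from a ColE1/pUC-type origin and is selected with ampicillin through the standard AmpR (bla) cassette under its own promoter. The feature table also picks up fragments of f1/M13 origins, bom, rop, lacZα and a pUC-type polylinker. These look like remnants of the backbone's construction rather than functional parts.

The expression cassette is driven by a T7 promoter immediately followed by a lac operator and the T7 gene 10 ribosome binding site, so transcription requires a host supplying T7 RNA polymerase. It is repressed by LacI until induced with IPTG, and the plasmid carries its own lacI gene under the stronger lacIq promoter to keep basal expression low. The reading frame opens with an 8xHis affinity tag. According to the depositor, this is followed by Bla, a beta-lactamase from the halophile Chromohalobacter sp. 560 that serves as the fusion partner. This coding region is not named by the automated annotation but would fit the unannotated stretch between the His tag and the TEV protease site. The gene of interest is cloned after the TEV site, between BsaI and either XhoI or HindIII, so the tag and Bla can later be removed by TEV cleavage. A Strep-tag II downstream can optionally be fused to the C-terminus, and a T7 terminator closes the cassette. The halophilic Bla fusion partner is separate from the AmpR selection marker.
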