Addgene plasmid #112561: pExp-Bla
Purpose: (Empty Backbone) Used for expression of protein in E. coli as TEV cleavable N-terminual 8His and Bla (beta-lactamase from the halophile Chromohalobacter sp. fusions with optional C-terminal StrepII-tag
Depositing lab: Marko Hyvönen.
Backbone
  Vector backbone: pOP2S
  Vector type: Bacterial Expression
  Tag / fusion protein: 8xHis-Bla (N terminal on backbone); Strep tag (C terminal on backbone)
Growth in bacteria
  Bacterial resistance: Ampicillin, 100 μg/mL
  Growth temperature: 37°C
  Growth strain: DH5alpha
  Copy number: High Copy
Gene/Insert
  Gene/Insert name: None
  Tag / fusion protein: 8xHis-Bla (N terminal on backbone); Strep tag (C terminal on backbone)
Terms and licenses: Academic/Nonprofit Terms; Industry Terms: Not Available to Industry
Depositor comments: Contains N-terminal 8xHis, fusion partner: Bla (beta-lactamase from the halophile Chromohalobacter sp. 560, UniProKB: Q76LX5, PMID: 20838790) followed by TEV protease cleavage site, optional C-terminal StrepII-tag. Cloning of GOI between BsaI and XhoI or HindIII
How to cite: pExp-Bla was a gift from Marko Hyvönen (Addgene plasmid # 112561 ; http://n2t.net/addgene:112561 ; RRID:Addgene_112561)
